>Addgene plasmid #107237 | pHJ1_Full length LexA | depositor full sequence | sequence record 203310 | pHJ1_Full length LexA sequence 6999 bps
CTCGGATACCCTTACTCTGTTGAAAACGAATAGATAGGTTTGCTCGTAGTTTACCACGGATACAGACAGT
GATAATCTTAGGCGCGCCGAATCTTGCTTGGCAAGGTTCTTTTTTTTTTTCAAAAAAGCACGAAAAAAGC
ACCCATAAGGTAAACTTTTGAGTGCTTTTAAATACGCTTCACAGTTTCTTCTTCATTTTTAACAAAAAAC
CCAGCTCATTGAGCTGGGTTTAAGCTGGCTTGGCGGCGTCCTAAGATTACTACTGATAACCACTGTTGAT
TGGGATACCCGTATTATTTATAAAGTTCGTCCATACCGTGAGTGATACCTGCTGCTGTAACAAATTCAAG
AAGTACCATATGGTCACGTTTTTCGTTAGGATCTTTTGAAAGAACTGATTGAGTAGAAAGGTAGTGGTTA
TCTGGAAGCAATACTGGTCCGTCTCCGATTGGTGTATTTTGTTGATAATGATCAGCCAATTGAACAGATC
CATCTTCAACATTGTGACGAATTTTAAAATTAGCTTTAATACCGTTTTTTTGTTTGTCAGCTGTGATATA
AACATTATGAGAGTTGAAGTTGTATTCAAGTTTGTGTCCCAAAATGTTACCATCTTCTTTGAAATCGATT
CCTTTCAATTCGATACGATTAACAAGAGTGTCACCTTCGAATTTTACTTCAGCACGTGTTTTATATGTTC
CGTCATCTTTAAATGAAATTGTACGTTCTTGTACATAACCTTCTGGCATAGCAGATTTAAAAAAATCGTG
ACGTTTCATATGATCAGGATAACGTGAAAAACATTGTACTCCATATGTCAATGTTGTAACAAGAGTAGGC
CAAGGAACAGGAAGTTTTCCAGTTGTACAAATGAATTTAAGTGTCAATTTACCGTTAGTTGCATCACCTT
CACCTTCACCACGTACAGAAAATTTGTGACCGTTAACATCACCATCCAATTCAACCAAGATAGGTACTAC
ACCTGTAAAAAGTTCTTCTCCTTTTGACATTTCACCACCTTTACTAGTCCAGCCCCTGTGAGTTACCGTA
TGGATGTACGGTACATCCAGTGACAACAAAGATCAACCCTATTTTCGGAAAGAGCCTCGAAGGAACGGTT
ATTTCTGCGTAGATCTATCTTACACAGCATCACACTGGCTCACCTTCGGGTGGGCCTTTCTGCGTTTATA
TACTAGAGAGAGAATATAAAAAGCCAGATTATTAATCCGGCTTTTTTATTATTTAGGCAACTGAAACGAT
TCGGATCCTGTATTACTATTCTTAAATTGTGAGCGGATAACAATTGACATTGTGAGCGGATAACAAGATA
CTGAGCACAGCTAGCGATTAACTAATAAGGAGGACAAACATGAAAGCGCTGACCGCGCGTCAACAAGAAG
TTTTCGACCTGATCCGTGACCACATCAGCCAGACGGGTATGCCACCTACCCGTGCGGAAATCGCGCAACG
TCTGGGCTTCCGTAGCGCAAGCTCTGCTGAAGAGCACCTGAAAGCGCTGGCCCGTAAGGGTGTTATCGAA
ATCGTTTCCGGTGCGAGCCGCGGTATCCGTCTGCTGCAGGAAGAAGAAGAAGGTCTGCCGCTGGTGGGCC
GTGTGGCTGCCGGCGAACCACTGCTGGCCCAGCAACACATTGAGGGCCATTATCAAGTAGATCCGAGCCT
GTTCAAGCCTAATGCCGACTTTCTGCTGCGTGTGAGCGGCATGAGCATGAAAGACATTGGCATCATGGAT
GGCGATCTGCTGGCAGTCCATAAGACGCAGGACGTACGCAATGGCCAAGTGGTGGTTGCACGCATTGACG
ATGAGGTTACCGTAAAACGCCTGAAAAAGCAGGGCAACAAGGTCGAACTGCTGCCGGAAAATAGCGAGTT
TAAGCCGATTGTTGTCGATCTGCGCCAACAGTCCTTTACGATCGAAGGTCTGGCTGTCGGCGTCATTCGC
AACGGCGATTGGCTGGAACAAAAACTGATTTCTGAGGAAGATCTGTAATAAACTTTATCTGAGAATAGTC
AATCTTCGGAAATCCCAGGTGGCATGCTAAAAGTCTCGTAAAGCGTTCTATCAATAACCCGTTGGTGCCA
GGCATCAAATAAAACGAAAGGCTCAGTCGAAAGACTGGGCCTTTCGTTTTATCTGTTGTTTGTCGGTGAA
CGCTCTCTACTAGAGTCACACTGGCTCACCTTCGGGTGGGCCTTTCTGCGTTTATACCGTCTCAGAATCG
GCCGTGAACAATAAAATAGTTTCGGTTTGCATTTAAATCTTACATATGTAATACTTTCAAAGACTACATT
TGTAAGATTTGATGTTTGAGTCGGCTGAAAGATCGTACGTACCAATTATTGTTTCGTGATTGTTCAAGCC
ATAACACTGTAGGGATAGTGGAAAGAGTGCTTCATCTGGTTACGATCAATCAAATATTCAAACGGAGGGA
GACGATTTTGATGAAACCAGTAACGTTATACGATGTCGCAGAGTATGCCGGTGTCTCTTATCAGACCGTT
TCCCGCGTGGTGAACCAGGCCAGCCACGTTTCTGCGAAAACGCGGGAAAAAGTGGAAGCGGCGATGGCGG
AGCTGAATTACATTCCCAACCGCGTGGCACAACAACTGGCGGGCAAACAGTCGTTGCTGATTGGCGTTGC
CACCTCCAGTCTGGCCCTGCACGCGCCGTCGCAAATTGTCGCGGCGATTAAATCTCGCGCCGATCAACTG
GGTGCCAGCGTGGTGGTGTCGATGGTAGAACGAAGCGGCGTCGAAGCCTGTAAAACGGCGGTGCACAATC
TTCTCGCGCAACGCGTCAGTGGGCTGATCATTAACTATCCGCTGGATGACCAGGATGCCATTGCTGTGGA
AGCTGCCTGCACTAATGTTCCGGCGTTATTTCTTGATGTCTCTGACCAGACACCCATCAACAGTATTATT
TTCTCCCATGAAGACGGTACGCGACTGGGCGTGGAGCATCTGGTCGCATTGGGTCACCAGCAAATCGCGC
TGTTAGCGGGCCCATTAAGTTCTGTCTCGGCGCGTCTGCGTCTGGCTGGCTGGCATAAATATCTCACTCG
CAATCAAATTCAGCCGATAGCGGAACGGGAAGGCGACTGGAGTGCCATGTCCGGTTTTCAACAAACCATG
CAAATGCTGAATGAGGGCATCGTTCCCACTGCGATGCTGGTTGCCAACGATCAGATGGCGCTGGGCGCAA
TGCGCGCCATTACCGAGTCCGGGCTGCGCGTTGGTGCGGATATCTCGGTAGTGGGATACGACGATACCGA
AGACAGCTCATGTTATATCCCGCCGTTAACCACCATCAAACAGGATTTTCGCCTGCTGGGGCAAACCAGC
GTGGACCGCTTGCTGCAACTCTCTCAGGGCCAGGCGGTGAAGGGCAATCAGCTGTTGCCCGTCTCACTGG
TGAAAAGAAAAACCACCCTGGCGCCCAATACGCAAACCGCCTCTCCCCGCGCGTTGGCCGATTCATTAAT
GCAGCTGGCACGACAGGTTTCCCGACTGGAAAGCGGGCAGTGATAATAAAAGGTCCCGTCTGAACTTACT
GTGAATTCGACTAATTATTGACCACTTCCGAGTAGAATCGTGCTTCAGTAAGAGAGTCACTAAGGGTTAG
TTAGTTAGATTAGCAGAAAGTCAAAAGCCTCCGACCGGAGGCTTTTGACTAAAACTTCCCTTGGGGTTAT
CATTGGGGCTCACTCAAAGGCGGTAATCAGATAAAAAAAATCCTTAGCTTTCGCTAAGGATGATTTCTGC
TAGTATTATTAGAAAAACTCATCGAGCATCAAATGAAACTGCAATTTATTCATATCAGGATTATCAATAC
CATATTTTTGAAAAAGCCGTTTCTGTAATGAAGGAGAAAACTCACCGAGGCAGTTCCAAAGAATGGCAAG
GTCCTGGTAACGGTCTGCGATTCCGACCCGTCCAACATCAATACAACCTATTAATTTCCCCTCGTCAAAA
ATAAGGTTATCAAGTGAGAAATCACCATGAGTGACGACTGAATCCGGTGAGAATGGCAAGAGCTTGTGCA
TTTCTTTCCAGACTTGTTCAACAGGCCAGCCATTACGCTCGTCATCAAAATCACTCGCATCAACCAAACC
GTTATTCATGCGTGATTGCGCCTGAGCAAGACGAAATACACGATCGCTGTTAAAAGGACAATTACAAACA
GGAATCGAATGTAACCGGCGCAGGAACACGGCCAGCGCATCAACAATATTTTCACCTGAATCAGGATATT
CTTCTAATACCTGGAAGGCTGTTTTCCCAGGAATCGCGGTGGTGAGTAACCACGCATCATCAGGAGTACG
GATAAAATGCTTGATGGTCGGGAGAGGCATAAACTCCGTCAGCCAGTTGAGACGGACCATCTCATCTGTA
ACATCATTGGCAACGCTACCTTTGCCATGTTTCAGAAACAACTCTGGCGCATCGGGCTTCCCATACAAGC
GATAGATTGTCGCACCTGATTGCCCGACATTATCGCGAGCCCATTTATACCCATATAAATCAGCGTCCAT
GTTGGAGTTTAAGCGCGGACGGGAGCAAGACGTTTCCCGTTGAATATGGCTCATAACACCCCTTGTATTA
CTGTTTATGTAAGCAGACAGTTTTATTGTTCATGATGATATATTTTTATCTTGTGCAATGTAACATCAGA
GATTTTGAGACACAACGTGGCTTTGTTGAATAAATCGAACTTTTGCTGAGTTGAAGGATCAGCTCTAGTA
GTTACATTGTCGATCTGTTCATGGTGAACAGCTTTAAATGCACCAAAAACTCGTAAAAGCTCTGATGTAT
CTATCTTTTTTACACCGTTTTCATCTGTGCATATGGACAGTTTTCCCTTTGATATCTAACGGTGAACAGT
TGTTCTACTTTTGTTTGTTAGTCTTGATGCTTCACTGATAGATACAAGAGCCATAAGAACCTCAGATCCT
TCCGTATTTAGCCAGTATGTTCTCTAGTGTGGTTCGTTGTTTTTGCGTGAGCCATGAGAACGAACCATTG
AGATCATGCTTACTTTGCATGTCACTCAAAAATTTTGCCTCAAAACTGGTGAGCTGAATTTTTGCAGTTA
AAGCATCGTGTAGTGTTTTTCTTAGTCCGTTACGTAGGTAGGAATCTGATGTAATGGTTGTTGGTATTTT
GTCACCATTCATTTTTATCTGGTTGTTCTCAAGTTCGGTTACGAGATCCATTTGTCTATCTAGTTCAACT
TGGAAAATCAACGTATCAGTCGGGCGGCCTCGCTTATCAACCACCAATTTCATATTGCTGTAAGTGTTTA
AATCTTTACTTATTGGTTTCAAAACCCATTGGTTAAGCCTTTTAAACTCATGGTAGTTATTTTCAAGCAT
TAACATGAACTTAAATTCATCAAGGCTAATCTCTATATTTGCCTTGTGAGTTTTCTTTTGTGTTAGTTCT
TTTAATAACCACTCATAAATCCTCATAGAGTATTTGTTTTCAAAAGACTTAACATGTTCCAGATTATATT
TTATGAATTTTTTTAACTGGAAAAGATAAGGCAATATCTCTTCACTAAAAACTAATTCTAATTTTTCGCT
TGAGAACTTGGCATAGTTTGTCCACTGGAAAATCTCAAAGCCTTTAACCAAAGGATTCCTGATTTCCACA
GTTCTCGTCATCAGCTCTCTGGTTGCTTTAGCTAATACACCATAAGCATTTTCCCTACTGATGTTCATCA
TCTGAGCGTATTGGTTATAAGTGAACGATACCGTCCGTTCTTTCCTTGTAGGGTTTTCAATCGTGGGGTT
GAGTAGTGCCACACAGCATAAAATTAGCTTGGTTTCATGCTCCGTTAAGTCATAGCGACTAATCGCTAGT
TCATTTGCTTTGAAAACAACTAATTCAGACATACATCTCAATTGGTCTAGGTGATTTTAATCACTATACC
AATTGAGATGGGCTAGTCAATGATAATTACATGTCCTTTTCCTTTGAGTTGTGGGTATCTGTAAATTCTG
CTAGACCTTTGCTGGAAAACTTGTAAATTCTGCTAGACCCTCTGTAAATTCCGCTAGACCTTTGTGTGTT
TTTTTTGTTTATATTCAAGTGGTTATAATTTATAGAATAAAGAAAGAATAAAAAAAGATAAAAAGAATAG
ATCCCAGCCCTGTGTATAACTCACTACTTTAGTCAGTTCCGCAGTATTACAAAAGGATGTCGCAAACGCT
GTTTGCTCCTCTACAAAACAGACCTTAAAACCCTAAAGGCTTAAGTAGCACCCTCGCAAGCTCGGGCAAA
TCGCTGAATATTCCTTTTGTCTCCGACCATCAGGCACCTGAGTCGCTGTCTTTTTCGTGACATTCAGTTC
GCTGCGCTCACGGCTCTGGCAGTGAATGGGGGTAAATGGCACTACAGGCGCCTTTTATGGATTCATGCAA
GGAAACTACCCATAATACAAGAAAAGCCCGTCACGGGCTTCTCAGGGCGTTTTATGGCGGGTCTGCTATG
TGGTGCTATCTGACTTTTTGCTGTTCAGCAGTTCCTGCCCTCTGATTTTCCAGTCTGACCACTTCGGATT
ATCCCGTGACAGGTCATTCAGACTGGCTAATGCACCCAGTAAGGCAGCGGTATCATCAACAGGCTTACCC
GTCTTACTGTCCCTAGTGCTTGGATTCTCACCAATAAAAAACGCCCGGCGGCAACCGAGCGTTCTGAACA
AATCCAGATGGAGTTCTGAGGTCATTACTGGATCTATCAACAGGAGTCCAAGCGAGCTCGTAAACTTGGT
CTGACAGCTCTAGCTCCGGCAAAAAAACGGGCAAGGTGTCACCACCCTGCCCTTTTTCTTTAAAACCGAA
AAGATTACTTCGCGTTTGCCACCTGACGTCTAAGAAAAGGAATATTCAGCAATTTGCCCGTGCCGAAGAA
AGGCCCACCCGTGAAGGTGAGCCAGTGAGTTGATTGCTACGTAATTAGTTAGTTAGCCCTTAGTGACTC
Features (pLannotate 1.2.2; 16 found; start..end, strand, type, name):
    297..1010    -  CDS            Superfolder GFP: Superfolder GFP is a basic (constitutively fluorescent) green fluorescent protein published in 2005, derived from Aequorea victoria. It is reported to be a very rapidly-maturing weak dimer.
   1157..1184    +  terminator     T7Te terminator: phage T7 early transcription terminator
   1287..1303    +  protein_bind   lac operator: The lac repressor binds to the lac operator to inhibit transcription in E. coli. This inhibition can be relieved by adding lactose or isopropyl-β-D-thiogalactopyranoside (IPTG). lac repressor encoded by lacI
   1310..1326    +  protein_bind   lac operator: The lac repressor binds to the lac operator to inhibit transcription in E. coli. This inhibition can be relieved by adding lactose or isopropyl-β-D-thiogalactopyranoside (IPTG). lac repressor encoded by lacI
   1370..1975    +  CDS            lexA: LEXA_ECOLI - Also known as exrA, spr, tsl, umuA. Experimental evidence at protein level: Swiss-Prot protein existence level 1. Represses a number of genes involved in the response to DNA damage (SOS response), including recA and lexA. Binds to the 16 bp palindromic sequence 5'-CTGTATATATATACAG-3'. In the presence of single- stranded DNA, RecA interacts with LexA causing an autocatalytic cleavage which disrupts the DNA-binding part of LexA, leading to derepression of the SOS regulon and eventually DNA repair. Implicated in hydroxy radical-mediated cell death induced by hydroxyurea treatment (Pu
   2106..2177    +  terminator     rrnB T1 terminator: transcription terminator T1 from the E. coli rrnB gene
   2193..2220    +  terminator     T7Te terminator: phage T7 early transcription terminator
   2462..3543    +  CDS            lacI (fragment): lac repressor; lacI; The lac repressor binds to the lac operator to inhibit transcription in E. coli. This inhibition can be relieved by adding lactose or isopropyl-β-D-thiogalactopyranoside (IPTG).
   3659..3690    +  terminator     tonB terminator: bidirectional E. coli tonB-P14 transcription terminator
   3737..3777    -  terminator     bacterial terminator (fragment): putative bacterial transcription terminator
   3789..4604    -  CDS            KanR: aminoglycoside phosphotransferase confers resistance to kanamycin in bacteria or G418 (Geneticin®) in eukaryotes
   4962..5912    -  CDS            Rep101: RepA protein needed for replication with the pSC101 origin; rep101
   5960..6182    -  rep_origin     pSC101 ori: low-copy replication origin that requires the Rep101 protein
   6674..6768    -  terminator     lambda t0 terminator: transcription terminator from phage lambda
   6805..6864    +  terminator     his operon terminator: This putative transcriptin terminator from the E. coli his operon has a 2-bp deletion introduced during synthesis. Its efficiency has not been determined.
   6924..6953    -  terminator     T3Te terminator: phage T3 early transcription terminator
