>Addgene plasmid #107237 | pHJ1_Full length LexA | addgene full sequence | sequence record 210108 | Addgene NGS Result
GATACTGAGCACAGCTAGCGATTAACTAATAAGGAGGACAAACATGAAAGCGCTGACCGCGCGTCAACAA
GAAGTTTTCGACCTGATCCGTGACCACATCAGCCAGACGGGTATGCCACCTACCCGTGCGGAAATCGCGC
AACGTCTGGGCTTCCGTAGCGCAAGCTCTGCTGAAGAGCACCTGAAAGCGCTGGCCCGTAAGGGTGTTAT
CGAAATCGTTTCCGGTGCGAGCCGCGGTATCCGTCTGCTGCAGGAAGAAGAAGAAGGTCTGCCGCTGGTG
GGCCGTGTGGCTGCCGGCGAACCACTGCTGGCCCAGCAACACATTGAGGGCCATTATCAAGTAGATCCGA
GCCTGTTCAAGCCTAATGCCGACTTTCTGCTGCGTGTGAGCGGCATGAGCATGAAAGACATTGGCATCAT
GGATGGCGATCTGCTGGCAGTCCATAAGACGCAGGACGTACGCAATGGCCAAGTGGTGGTTGCACGCATT
GACGATGAGGTTACCGTAAAACGCCTGAAAAAGCAGGGCAACAAGGTCGAACTGCTGCCGGAAAATAGCG
AGTTTAAGCCGATTGTTGTCGATCTGCGCCAACAGTCCTTTACGATCGAAGGTCTGGCTGTCGGCGTCAT
TCGCAACGGCGATTGGCTGGAACAAAAACTGATTTCTGAGGAAGATCTGTAATAAACTTTATCTGAGAAT
AGTCAATCTTCGGAAATCCCAGGTGGCATGCTAAAAGTCTCGTAAAGCGTTCTATCAATAACCCGTTGGT
GCCAGGCATCAAATAAAACGAAAGGCTCAGTCGAAAGACTGGGCCTTTCGTTTTATCTGTTGTTTGTCGG
TGAACGCTCTCTACTAGAGTCACACTGGCTCACCTTCGGGTGGGCCTTTCTGCGTTTATACCGTCTCAGA
ATCGGCCGTGAACAATAAAATAGTTTCGGTTTGCATTTAAATCTTACATATGTAATACTTTCAAAGACTA
CATTTGTAAGATTTGATGTTTGAGTCGGCTGAAAGATCGTACGTACCAATTATTGTTTCGTGATTGTTCA
AGCCATAACACTGTAGGGATAGTGGAAAGAGTGCTTCATCTGGTTACGATCAATCAAATATTCAAACGGA
GGGAGACGATTTTGATGAAACCAGTAACGTTATACGATGTCGCAGAGTATGCCGGTGTCTCTTATCAGAC
CGTTTCCCGCGTGGTGAACCAGGCCAGCCACGTTTCTGCGAAAACGCGGGAAAAAGTGGAAGCGGCGATG
GCGGAGCTGAATTACATTCCCAACCGCGTGGCACAACAACTGGCGGGCAAACAGTCGTTGCTGATTGGCG
TTGCCACCTCCAGTCTGGCCCTGCACGCGCCGTCGCAAATTGTCGCGGCGATTAAATCTCGCGCCGATCA
ACTGGGTGCCAGCGTGGTGGTGTCGATGGTAGAACGAAGCGGCGTCGAAGCCTGTAAAACGGCGGTGCAC
AATCTTCTCGCGCAACGCGTCAGTGGGCTGATCATTAACTATCCGCTGGATGACCAGGATGCCATTGCTG
TGGAAGCTGCCTGCACTAATGTTCCGGCGTTATTTCTTGATGTCTCTGACCAGACACCCATCAACAGTAT
TATTTTCTCCCATGAAGACGGTACGCGACTGGGCGTGGAGCATCTGGTCGCATTGGGTCACCAGCAAATC
GCGCTGTTAGCGGGCCCATTAAGTTCTGTCTCGGCGCGTCTGCGTCTGGCTGGCTGGCATAAATATCTCA
CTCGCAATCAAATTCAGCCGATAGCGGAACGGGAAGGCGACTGGAGTGCCATGTCCGGTTTTCAACAAAC
CATGCAAATGCTGAATGAGGGCATCGTTCCCACTGCGATGCTGGTTGCCAACGATCAGATGGCGCTGGGC
GCAATGCGCGCCATTACCGAGTCCGGGCTGCGCGTTGGTGCGGATATCTCGGTAGTGGGATACGACGATA
CCGAAGACAGCTCATGTTATATCCCGCCGTTAACCACCATCAAACAGGATTTTCGCCTGCTGGGGCAAAC
CAGCGTGGACCGCTTGCTGCAACTCTCTCAGGGCCAGGCGGTGAAGGGCAATCAGCTGTTGCCCGTCTCA
CTGGTGAAAAGAAAAACCACCCTGGCGCCCAATACGCAAACCGCCTCTCCCCGCGCGTTGGCCGATTCAT
TAATGCAGCTGGCACGACAGGTTTCCCGACTGGAAAGCGGGCAGTGATAATAAAAGGTCCCGTCTGAACT
TACTGTGAATTCGACTAATTATTGACCACTTCCGAGTAGAATCGTGCTTCAGTAAGAGCTCACTCAAAGG
CGGTAATCAGATAAAAAAAATCCTTAGCTTTCGCTAAGGATGATTTCTGCTAGTATTATTAGAAAAACTC
ATCGAGCATCAAATGAAACTGCAATTTATTCATATCAGGATTATCAATACCATATTTTTGAAAAAGCCGT
TTCTGTAATGAAGGAGAAAACTCACCGAGGCAGTTCCAAAGAATGGCAAGGTCCTGGTAACGGTCTGCGA
TTCCGACCCGTCCAACATCAATACAACCTATTAATTTCCCCTCGTCAAAAATAAGGTTATCAAGTGAGAA
ATCACCATGAGTGACGACTGAATCCGGTGAGAATGGCAAGAGCTTGTGCATTTCTTTCCAGACTTGTTCA
ACAGGCCAGCCATTACGCTCGTCATCAAAATCACTCGCATCAACCAAACCGTTATTCATGCGTGATTGCG
CCTGAGCAAGACGAAATACACGATCGCTGTTAAAAGGACAATTACAAACAGGAATCGAATGTAACCGGCG
CAGGAACACGGCCAGCGCATCAACAATATTTTCACCTGAATCAGGATATTCTTCTAATACCTGGAAGGCT
GTTTTCCCAGGAATCGCGGTGGTGAGTAACCACGCATCATCAGGAGTACGGATAAAATGCTTGATGGTCG
GGAGAGGCATAAACTCCGTCAGCCAGTTGAGACGGACCATCTCATCTGTAACATCATTGGCAACGCTACC
TTTGCCATGTTTCAGAAACAACTCTGGCGCATCGGGCTTCCCATACAAGCGATAGATTGTCGCACCTGAT
TGCCCGACATTATCGCGAGCCCATTTATACCCATATAAATCAGCGTCCATGTTGGAGTTTAAGCGCGGAC
GGGAGCAAGACGTTTCCCGTTGAATATGGCTCATAACACCCCTTGTATTACTGTTTATGTAAGCAGACAG
TTTTATTGTTCATGATGATATATTTTTATCTTGTGCAATGTAACATCAGAGATTTTGAGACACAACGTGG
CTTTGTTGAATAAATCGAACTTTTGCTGAGTTGAAGGATCAGCTCTAGTAGTTACATTGTCGATCTGTTC
ATGGTGAACAGCTTTGAATGCACCAAAAACTCGTAAAAGCTCTGATGTATCTATCTTTTTTACACCGTTT
TCATCTGTGCATATGGACAGTTTTCCCTTTGATATGTAACGGTGAACAGTTGTTCTACTTTTGTTTGTTA
GTCTTGATGCTTCACTGATAGATACAAGAGCCATAAGAACCTCAGATCCTTCCGTATTTAGCCAGTATGT
TCTCTAGTGTGGTTCGTTGTTTTTGCGTGAGCCATGAGAACGAACCATTGAGATCATACTTACTTTGCAT
GTCACTCAAAAATTTTGCCTCAAAACTGGTGAGCTGAATTTTTGCAGTTAAAGCATCGTGTAGTGTTTTT
CTTAGTCCGTTATGTAGGTAGGAATCTGATGTAATGGTTGTTGGTATTTTGTCACCATTCATTTTTATCT
GGTTGTTCTCAAGTTCGGTTACGAGATCCATTTGTCTATCTAGTTCAACTTGGAAAATCAACGTATCAGT
CGGGCGGCCTCGCTTATCAACCACCAATTTCATATTGCTGTAAGTGTTTAAATCTTTACTTATTGGTTTC
AAAACCCATTGGTTAAGCCTTTTAAACTCATGGTAGTTATTTTCAAGCATTAACATGAACTTAAATTCAT
CAAGGCTAATCTCTATATTTGCCTTGTGAGTTTTCTTTTGTGTTAGTTCTTTTAATAACCACTCATAAAT
CCTCATAGAGTATTTGTTTTCAAAAGACTTAACATGTTCCAGATTATATTTTATGAATTTTTTTAACTGG
AAAAGATAAGGCAATATCTCTTCACTAAAAACTAATTCTAATTTTTCGCTTGAGAACTTGGCATAGTTTG
TCCACTGGAAAATCTCAAAGCCTTTAACCAAAGGATTCCTGATTTCCACAGTTCTCGTCATCAGCTCTCT
GGTTGCTTTAGCTAATACACCATAAGCATTTTCCCTACTGATGTTCATCATCTGAGCGTATTGGTTATAA
GTGAACGATACCGTCCGTTCTTTCCTTGTAGGGTTTTCAATCGTGGGGTTGAGTAGTGCCACACAGCATA
AAATTAGCTTGGTTTCATGCTCCGTTAAGTCATAGCGACTAATCGCTAGTTCATTTGCTTTGAAAACAAC
TAATTCAGACATACATCTCAATTGGTCTAGGTGATTTTAATCACTATACCAATTGAGATGGGCTAGTCAA
TGATAATTACATGTCCTTTTCCTTTGAGTTGTGGGTATCTGTAAATTCTGCTAGACCTTTGCTGGAAAAC
TTGTAAATTCTGCTAGACCCTCTGTAAATTCCGCTAGACCTTTGTGTGTTTTTTTTGTTTATATTCAAGT
GGTTATAATTTATAGAATAAAGAAAGAATAAAAAAAGATAAAAAGAATAGATCCCAGCCCTGTGTATAAC
TCACTACTTTAGTCAGTTCCGCAGTATTACAAAAGGATGTCGCAAACGCTGTTTGCTCCTCTACAAAACA
GACCTTAAAACCCTAAAGGCTTAAGTAGCACCCTCGCAAGCTCGGGCAAATCGCTGAATATTTCTTTTGT
CTCCGACCATCAGGCACCTGAGTCGCTGTCTTTTTCGTGACATTCAGTTCGCTGCGCTCACGGCTCTGGC
AGTGAATGGGGGTAAATGGCACTACAGGCGCCTTTTATGGATTCATGCAAGGAAACTACCCATAATACAA
GAAAAGCCCGTCACGGGCTTCTCAGGGCGTTTTATGGCGGGTCTGCTATGTGGTGCTATCTGACTTTTTG
CTGTTCAGCAGTTCCTGCCCTCTGATTTTCCAGTCTGACCACTTCGGATTATCCCGTGACAGGTCATTCA
GACTGGCTAATGCACCCAGTAAGGCAGCGGTATCATCAACAGGCTTACCCGTCTTACTGTCCCTAGTGCT
TGGATTCTCACCAATAAAAAACGCCCGGCGGCAACCGAGCGTTCTGAACAAATCCAGATGGAGTTCTGAG
GTCATTACTGGATCTATCAACAGGAGTCCAAGCGAGCTCGTAAACTTGGTCTGACAGCTCTAGCTCCGGC
AAAAAAACGGGCAAGGTGTCACCACCCTGCCCTTTTTCTTTAAAACCGAAAAGATTACTTCGCGTTTGCC
ACCTGACGTCTAAGAACTCGGATACCCTTACTCTGTTGAAAACGAATAGATAGGTTTGCTCGTAGTTTAC
CACGGATACAGACAGTGATAATCTTAGGCGCGCCGAATCTTGCTTGGCAAGGTTCTTTTTTTTTTTCAAA
AAAGCACGAAAAAAGCACCCATAAGGTAAACTTTTGAGTGCTTTTAAATACGCTTCACAGTTTCTTCTTC
ATTTTTAACAAAAAACCCAGCTCATTGAGCTGGGTTTAAGCTGGCTTGGCGGCGTCCTAAGATTACTACT
GATAACCACTGTTGATTGGGATACCCGTATTATTTATAAAGTTCGTCCATACCGTGAGTGATACCTGCTG
CTGTAACAAATTCAAGAAGTACCATATGGTCACGTTTTTCGTTAGGATCTTTTGAAAGAACTGATTGAGT
AGAAAGGTAGTGGTTATCTGGAAGCAATACTGGTCCGTCTCCGATTGGTGTATTTTGTTGATAATGATCA
GCCAATTGAACAGATCCATCTTCAACATTGTGACGAATTTTAAAATTAGCTTTAATACCGTTTTTTTGTT
TGTCAGCTGTGATATAAACATTATGAGAGTTGAAGTTGTATTCAAGTTTGTGTCCCAAAATGTTACCATC
TTCTTTGAAATCGATTCCTTTCAATTCGATACGATTAACAAGAGTGTCACCTTCGAATTTTACTTCAGCA
CGTGTTTTATATGTTCCGTCATCTTTAAATGAAATTGTACGTTCTTGTACATAACCTTCTGGCATAGCAG
ATTTAAAAAAATCGTGACGTTTCATATGATCAGGATAACGTGAAAAACATTGTACTCCATATGTCAATGT
TGTAACAAGAGTAGGCCAAGGAACAGGAAGTTTTCCAGTTGTACAAATGAATTTAAGTGTCAATTTACCG
TTAGTTGCATCACCTTCACCTTCACCACGTACAGAAAATTTGTGACCGTTAACATCACCATCCAATTCAA
CCAAGATAGGTACTACACCTGTAAAAAGTTCTTCTCCTTTTGACATTTCACCACCTTTACTAGTCCAGCC
CCTGTGAGTTACCGTATGGATGTACGGTACATCCAGTGACAACAAAGATCAACCCTATTTTCGGAAAGAG
CCTCGAAGGAACGGTTATTTCTGCGTGGATCTATCTTACACAGCATCACACTGGCTCACCTTCGGGTGGG
CCTTTCTGCGTTTATATACTAGAGAGAGAATATAAAAAGCCAGATTATTAATCCGGCTTTTTTATTATTT
AGGCAACTGAAACGATTCGGATCCTGTATTACTATTCTTAAATTGTGAGCGGATAACAATTGACATTGTG
AGCGGATAACAA
Features (pLannotate 1.2.2; 14 found; start..end, strand, type, name):
     44..649     +  CDS            lexA: LEXA_ECOLI - Also known as exrA, spr, tsl, umuA. Experimental evidence at protein level: Swiss-Prot protein existence level 1. Represses a number of genes involved in the response to DNA damage (SOS response), including recA and lexA. Binds to the 16 bp palindromic sequence 5'-CTGTATATATATACAG-3'. In the presence of single- stranded DNA, RecA interacts with LexA causing an autocatalytic cleavage which disrupts the DNA-binding part of LexA, leading to derepression of the SOS regulon and eventually DNA repair. Implicated in hydroxy radical-mediated cell death induced by hydroxyurea treatment (Pu
    780..851     +  terminator     rrnB T1 terminator: transcription terminator T1 from the E. coli rrnB gene
    867..894     +  terminator     T7Te terminator: phage T7 early transcription terminator
   1136..2217    +  CDS            lacI (fragment): lac repressor; lacI; The lac repressor binds to the lac operator to inhibit transcription in E. coli. This inhibition can be relieved by adding lactose or isopropyl-β-D-thiogalactopyranoside (IPTG).
   2317..2357    -  terminator     bacterial terminator (fragment): putative bacterial transcription terminator
   2369..3184    -  CDS            KanR: aminoglycoside phosphotransferase confers resistance to kanamycin in bacteria or G418 (Geneticin®) in eukaryotes
   3542..4492    -  CDS            Rep101: RepA protein needed for replication with the pSC101 origin; rep101
   4540..4762    -  rep_origin     pSC101 ori: low-copy replication origin that requires the Rep101 protein
   5254..5348    -  terminator     lambda t0 terminator: transcription terminator from phage lambda
   5385..5444    +  terminator     his operon terminator: This putative transcriptin terminator from the E. coli his operon has a 2-bp deletion introduced during synthesis. Its efficiency has not been determined.
   5773..6486    -  CDS            Superfolder GFP: Superfolder GFP is a basic (constitutively fluorescent) green fluorescent protein published in 2005, derived from Aequorea victoria. It is reported to be a very rapidly-maturing weak dimer.
   6633..6660    +  terminator     T7Te terminator: phage T7 early transcription terminator
   6763..6779    +  protein_bind   lac operator: The lac repressor binds to the lac operator to inhibit transcription in E. coli. This inhibition can be relieved by adding lactose or isopropyl-β-D-thiogalactopyranoside (IPTG). lac repressor encoded by lacI
   6786..6802    +  protein_bind   lac operator: The lac repressor binds to the lac operator to inhibit transcription in E. coli. This inhibition can be relieved by adding lactose or isopropyl-β-D-thiogalactopyranoside (IPTG). lac repressor encoded by lacI
