[The description below was written by a language model from this plasmid's Addgene catalogue record and pLannotate feature annotations shown in this document.]
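Description:
pHJ1_Full length LexA is a low-copy synthetic biology plasmid for E. coli built on the pSB4K5 backbone. It replicates from the pSC101 origin with its cognate Rep101 (RepA) initiator protein and is selected with kanamycin through an aminoglycoside phosphotransferase (KanR) gene. The functional modules are insulated from one another and from the backbone by numerous transcription terminators, including rrnB T1, T7Te, lambda t0 and a his operon terminator.

The payload is a two-part repressor–reporter circuit. Full-length E. coli LexA, the SOS-response repressor that binds a palindromic operator as a dimer, is expressed from the pLacO1 promoter. Two lac operator sites are annotated immediately upstream of the lexA coding sequence, and a plasmid-borne lacI gene supplies the lac repressor, so LexA production should be inducible with IPTG. A superfolder GFP gene lies upstream on the opposite strand, transcribed divergently from lexA. According to the stated purpose its expression is repressed by LexA, implying a LexA-responsive promoter, although neither the catalogue fields nor the feature tables annotate that promoter or its operator. Fluorescence therefore falls as LexA is induced. Given the associated work on a modular bacterial receptor platform, this full-length version plausibly serves as a reference for maximal repression, though the record does not say so explicitly.

Two sequence records are provided. The depositor sequence matches the stated total size, while the repository's sequencing result is about 200 nt shorter. The shorter record lacks the tonB and T3Te terminator annotations, but the core parts and their arrangement are otherwise the same.
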