Addgene plasmid #107237: pHJ1_Full length LexA
Purpose: sfGFP expression repressed by transcriptional factor LexA
Depositing lab: Jerome Bonnet. Depositing organization: CNRS UMR 5048, INSERM U1054, Centre de Biochimie Structurale. Publication: A Modular Receptor Platform To Expand the Sensing Repertoire of Bacteria. Chang HJ, Mayonove P, Zavala A, De Visch A, Minard P, Cohen-Gonsaud M, Bonnet J. ACS Synth Biol. 2017 Oct 30. doi: 10.1021/acssynbio.7b00266. PubMed 28946740.
Backbone
  Vector backbone: pSB4K5
  Backbone size w/o insert (bp): 6363
  Total vector size (bp): 6999
  Vector type: Synthetic Biology
Growth in bacteria
  Bacterial resistance: Kanamycin, 50 μg/mL
  Growth temperature: 37°C
  Growth strain: NEB Stable
  Copy number: Low Copy
Gene/Insert
  Gene/Insert name: Full length LexA repressor
  Species: Synthetic
  Insert size (bp): 639
  Promoter: pLacO1
  Cloning method: Gibson Cloning
  Sequencing primers: 5′ AGGCAACTGAAACGATTCGGATC; 3′ CACCAACGGGTTATTGATAGAACGC
Terms and licenses: Academic/Nonprofit Terms; Industry Terms: Not Available to Industry
How to cite: pHJ1_Full length LexA was a gift from Jerome Bonnet (Addgene plasmid # 107237 ; http://n2t.net/addgene:107237 ; RRID:Addgene_107237)
